>Addgene plasmid #27746 | pUT1156-HQ858700 | depositor full sequence | sequence record 13050 | Author sequence
CAAATAATGATTTTATTTTGACTGATAGTGACCTGTTCGTTGCAACAAATTGATGAGCAATGCTTTTTTA
TAATGCCAACTTTGTACAAAAAAGCAGGCTCCGCGGCCGCCCCCTTCACCATGGACAGCAGGAGGGAGTC
CTCGGAGACCTTGAGGAACAAATGCGCAGCCTGCTTCAGGCAGTACAACAGGATGGAGCACCTGGTGGAG
CACATGAAGGTCTCGTACCACTCGGTGCACGAGCCCAGGTGCGGCGTCTGCGGGAAGCACTGCCGCTCCT
TGGAGTCGCTCAGGGAGCATCTCATCGGGCCGTTGCCCAAGATGGAGTGCGCGCGGGTCTTCGGCGTCCG
CGGCTGCAGCATCTGCCTCAACGTTCTCGACAGCAGCGCCGCCGTCAGATACCACCGTGCGGCCTGCCAG
TACTCTCGTGCTGCTCCGATGCCCAGGGGCGGTAGCATGACTGGGCGCGCGGTCGCCCTGGCTTGCAAGA
TGGTAGGGGGAGGAAGCGACGGCTCCATGGACCTTTGTGCGAGGGTGTGCCTCGTTGGAGAAGATGAGCA
CGTCATCTTCCAGACCTATGTCAAACCTACACTCCCTGTCACGAACTACAGGTATGAAGTGACTGGGATA
AGGCCAGAGTACCTGAGGGACGCAATGCCGCTCAAGGTTGCGCAGAGAAGAATCCAGGAAATCCTGTGCA
ACGGGGAGTCACTGTGGAAGTTACGCCCAAGAAGCTATGGTAGGGCAAAGGTACTCGTTGGTCATGGCCT
CGACCATGACCTTGAGCGCCTAGGGTTAGAGTACCCGGCATTCATGATCAGGGATACTGCAAAATACCCA
CCACTAATGAAGACTAGCAAGCTGAGTAACTCCCTCAAGTACCTTACACAAGCATACCTCGGGTATGACA
TCCATACTGGCATTCAGGACCCCTACGAGGACTGCGTCGCAACAATGAGGCTGTACATCAGGATGAGATC
NCAGGCTCNCCAGAGAGATTACAACTCCGGCTCTGGCGAGGCCCAGAACAACTATCCAGCCTGGAGGCAG
AGGGAGCTCGNCAGGATGAGCCCAGAAGAACTCCTGGCACTTTCAGCATCAGACTACTACTGCTGGTGCC
TGGATTACAAGGGTGGGCGCGCCGACCCAGCTTTCTTGTACAAAGTTGGCATTATAAGAAAGCATTGCTT
ATCAATTTGTTGCAACGAACAGGTCACTATCAGTCAAAATAAAATCATTATTTGCCATCCAGCTGATATC
CCCTATAGTGAGTCGTATTACATGGTCATAGCTGTTTCCTGGCAGCTCTGGCCCGTGTCTCAAAATCTCT
GATGTTACATTGCACAAGATAAAAATATATCATCATGAACAATAAAACTGTCTGCTTACATAAACAGTAA
TACAAGGGGTGTTATGAGCCATATTCAACGGGAAACGTCGAGGCCGCGATTAAATTCCAACATGGATGCT
GATTTATATGGGTATAAATGGGCTCGCGATAATGTCGGGCAATCAGGTGCGACAATCTATCGCTTGTATG
GGAAGCCCGATGCGCCAGAGTTGTTTCTGAAACATGGCAAAGGTAGCGTTGCCAATGATGTTACAGATGA
GATGGTCAGACTAAACTGGCTGACGGAATTTATGCCTCTTCCGACCATCAAGCATTTTATCCGTACTCCT
GATGATGCATGGTTACTCACCACTGCGATCCCCGGAAAAACAGCATTCCAGGTATTAGAAGAATATCCTG
ATTCAGGTGAAAATATTGTTGATGCGCTGGCAGTGTTCCTGCGCCGGTTGCATTCGATTCCTGTTTGTAA
TTGTCCTTTTAACAGCGATCGCGTATTTCGTCTCGCTCAGGCGCAATCACGAATGAATAACGGTTTGGTT
GATGCGAGTGATTTTGATGACGAGCGTAATGGCTGGCCTGTTGAACAAGTCTGGAAAGAAATGCATAAAC
TTTTGCCATTCTCACCGGATTCAGTCGTCACTCATGGTGATTTCTCACTTGATAACCTTATTTTTGACGA
GGGGAAATTAATAGGTTGTATTGATGTTGGACGAGTCGGAATCGCAGACCGATACCAGGATCTTGCCATC
CTATGGAACTGCCTCGGTGAGTTTTCTCCTTCATTACAGAAACGGCTTTTTCAAAAATATGGTATTGATA
ATCCTGATATGAATAAATTGCAGTTTCATTTGATGCTCGATGAGTTTTTCTAATCAGAATTGGTTAATTG
GTTGTAACACTGGCAGAGCATTACGCTGACTTGACGGGACGGCGCAAGCTCATGACCAAAATCCCTTAAC
GTGAGTTACGCGTCGTTCCACTGAGCGTCAGACCCCGTAGAAAAGATCAAAGGATCTTCTTGAGATCCTT
TTTTTCTGCGCGTAATCTGCTGCTTGCAAACAAAAAAACCACCGCTACCAGCGGTGGTTTGTTTGCCGGA
TCAAGAGCTACCAACTCTTTTTCCGAAGGTAACTGGCTTCAGCAGAGCGCAGATACCAAATACTGTCCTT
CTAGTGTAGCCGTAGTTAGGCCACCACTTCAAGAACTCTGTAGCACCGCCTACATACCTCGCTCTGCTAA
TCCTGTTACCAGTGGCTGCTGCCAGTGGCGATAAGTCGTGTCTTACCGGGTTGGACTCAAGACGATAGTT
ACCGGATAAGGCGCAGCGGTCGGGCTGAACGGGGGGTTCGTGCACACAGCCCAGCTTGGAGCGAACGACC
TACACCGAACTGAGATACCTACAGCGTGAGCATTGAGAAAGCGCCACGCTTCCCGAAGGGAGAAAGGCGG
ACAGGTATCCGGTAAGCGGCAGGGTCGGAACAGGAGAGCGCACGAGGGAGCTTCCAGGGGGAAACGCCTG
GTATCTTTATAGTCCTGTCGGGTTTCGCCACCTCTGACTTGAGCGTCGATTTTTGTGATGCTCGTCAGGG
GGGCGGAGCCTATGGAAAAACGCCAGCAACGCGGCCTTTTTACGGTTCCTGGCCTTTTGCTGGCCTTTTG
CTCACATGTTCTTTCCTGCGTTATCCCCTGATTCTGTGGATAACCGTATTACCGCCTTTGAGTGAGCTGA
TACCGCTCGCCGCAGCCGAACGACCGAGCGCAGCGAGTCAGTGAGCGAGGAAGCGGAAGAGCGCCCAATA
CGCAAACCGCCTCTCCCCGCGCGTTGGCCGATTCATTAATGCAGCTGGCACGACAGGTTTCCCGACTGGA
AAGCGGGCAGTGAGCGCAACGCAATTAATACGCGTACCGCTAGCCAGGAAGAGTTTGTAGAAACGCAAAA
AGGCCATCCGTCAGGATGGCCTTCTGCTTAGTTTGATGCCTGGCAGTTTATGGCGGGCGTCCTGCCCGCC
ACCCTCCGGGCCGTTGCTTCACAACGTTCAAATCCGCTCCCGGCGGATTTGTCCTACTCAGGAGAGCGTT
CACCGACAAACAACAGATAAAACGAAAGGCCCAGTCTTCCGACTGAGCCTTTCGTTTTATTTGATGCCTG
GCAGTTCCCTACTCTCGCGTTAACGCTAGCATGGATGTTTTCCCAGTCACGACGTTGTAAAACGACGGCC
AGTCTTAAGCTCGGGCCC
Features (pLannotate 1.2.2; 9 found; start..end, strand, type, name):
      1..100     +  protein_bind   attL1: mutant version of attL; recombination site for the Gateway® LR reaction LR Clonase™
   1145..1244    -  protein_bind   attL2: mutant version of attL; recombination site for the Gateway® LR reaction LR Clonase™
   1262..1280    -  promoter       T7 promoter: promoter for bacteriophage T7 RNA polymerase
   1414..2223    +  CDS            KanR: aminoglycoside phosphotransferase; aph(3')-Ia; confers resistance to kanamycin in bacteria or G418 (Geneticin®) in eukaryotes
   2370..2958    +  rep_origin     ori: high-copy-number ColE1/pMB1/pBR322/pUC origin of replication
   3141..3233    +  CDS            lacI (fragment): lac repressor; lacI; The lac repressor binds to the lac operator to inhibit transcription in E. coli. This inhibition can be relieved by adding lactose or isopropyl-β-D-thiogalactopyranoside (IPTG).
   3288..3315    -  terminator     rrnB T2 terminator: transcription terminator T2 from the E. coli rrnB gene
   3447..3490    +  terminator     rrnB T1 terminator: Escherichia coli rrnB; transcription terminator T1 from the E. coli rrnB gene
   3537..3573    -  CDS            lacZα (fragment): LacZα fragment of β-galactosidase; lacZ fragment
