[The description below was written by a language model from this plasmid's Addgene catalogue record and pLannotate feature annotations shown in this document.]
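Description:
pUT1156-HQ858700 is a Gateway entry clone built on the Invitrogen pENTR/D backbone and carrying the coding sequence of a Zea mays C2H2 zinc-finger-class transcription factor. The roughly 1 kb insert was PCR-amplified from a full-length maize cDNA template, and the product retains its native stop codon. It is one member of a maize transcription factor ORF collection assembled for functional genomics. The full plasmid sequence is 3,588 nt, consistent with the stated backbone and insert sizes.

The annotated features are those of a standard entry vector. The ORF lies in the unannotated interval between attL1 and attL2, the recombination sites that allow an LR Clonase reaction to move the insert directionally into any attR-containing destination vector. Because the stop codon is retained, the clone suits native or N-terminally tagged expression in destination vectors, not C-terminal fusions. No promoter is positioned to drive expression of the insert in plants or other hosts. The only promoter annotated is a T7 promoter just outside attL2, oriented back toward the insert. rrnB T1 and T2 terminators sit upstream of attL1, where they limit read-through transcription from the backbone into the cloned sequence. Short lacI and lacZα fragments are backbone remnants with no evident function.

Propagation in E. coli relies on a ColE1/pUC-type origin, with selection by a kanamycin resistance gene encoding an aminoglycoside phosphotransferase. The catalogue lists the plasmid as low copy, whereas the feature annotation describes the origin as high-copy. The plasmid serves as a sequence-defined source of this maize transcription factor ORF for transfer into expression vectors.
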