Addgene plasmid #27746: pUT1156-HQ858700
Depositing lab: John Gray & Erich Grotewold. Depositing organization: University of Toledo. Publication: The Maize TFome--development of a transcription factor open reading frame collection for functional genomics. Burdo B, Gray J, Goetting-Minesky MP, Wittler B, Hunt M, Li T, Velliquette D, Thomas J, Gentzel I, dos Santos Brito M, Mejia-Guerra MK, Connolly LN, Qaisi D, Li W, Casas MI, Doseff AI, Grotewold E. Plant J. 2014 Oct;80(2):356-66. doi: 10.1111/tpj.12623. Epub 2014 Aug 26. PubMed 25053252.
Backbone
  Vector backbone: pENTR/D
  Backbone manufacturer: Invitrogen
  Backbone size w/o insert (bp): 2580
  Vector type: Entry vector
Growth in bacteria
  Bacterial resistance: Kanamycin, 50 μg/mL
  Growth temperature: 37°C
  Growth strain: DH5alpha
  Growth instructions: E. coli TOP10
  Copy number: Low Copy
Gene/Insert
  Gene/Insert name: C2H2 transcription factor from EB820373
  Species: Zea mays
  Insert size (bp): 1008
  GenBank ID: HQ858700
  Cloning method: Restriction Enzyme
  Sequencing primers: 5′ M13 For; 3′ M13 Rev
Terms and licenses: Academic/Nonprofit Terms; Industry Terms: Not Available to Industry
Depositor comments: This CDS was amplified using PCR from a full length cDNA template from the Maize Full-length cDNA Project (www.maizecdna.org) and the PCR product included the stop codon. The PCR product was cloned into a Gateway pENTR/D vector. Further information on this gene may be obtained at www.grassius.org using the GenBank number. (The second half of the plasmid name is the GenBank Number for the sequence of the insert)
How to cite: pUT1156-HQ858700 was a gift from John Gray & Erich Grotewold (Addgene plasmid # 27746 ; http://n2t.net/addgene:27746 ; RRID:Addgene_27746)
