>Addgene plasmid #27746 | pUT1156-HQ858700 | addgene partial sequence | sequence record 34072 | 27746 with M13pUC-fwd
TAATGATTTTATTTTGACTGATAGTGACCTGTTCGTTGCAACAAATTGATGAGCAATGCTTTTTTATAAT
GCCAACTTTGTACAAAAAAGCAGGCTCCGCGGCCGCCCCCTTCACCATGGACAGCAGGAGGGAGTCCTCG
GAGACCTTGAGGAACAAATGCGCAGCCTGCTTCAGGCAGTACAACAGGATGGAGCACCTGGTGGAGCACA
TGAAGGTCTCGTACCACTCGGTGCACGAGCCCAGGTGCGGCGTCTGCGGGAAGCACTGCCGCTCCTTGGA
GTCGCTCAGGGAGCATCTCATCGGGCCGTTGCCCAAGATGGAGTGCGCGCGGGTCTTCGGCGTCCGCGGC
TGCAGCATCTGCCTCAACGTTCTCGACAGCAGCGCCGCCGTCAGATACCACCGTGCGGCCTGCCAGTACT
CTCGTGCTGCTCCGATGCCCAGGGGCGGTAGCATGACTGGGCGCGCGGTCGCCCTGGCTTGCAAGATGGT
AGGGGGAGGAAGCGACGGCTCCATGGACCTTTGTGCGAGGGTGTGCCTCGTTGGAGAAGATGAGCACGTC
ATCTTCCAGACCTATGTCAAACCTACACTCCCTGTCACGAACTACAGGTATGAAGTGACTGGGATAAGGC
CAGAGTACCTGAGGGACGCAATGCCGCTCAAGGTTGCGCAGAGAAGAATCCAGGAAATCCTGTGCAACGG
GGAGTCACTGTGGAAGTTACGCCCAAGAAGCTATGGTAGGGCAAA
